Addgene plasmid #107587: pJKW0458
Purpose: (Empty Backbone) p35S:CAS9
Depositing lab: Jing-Ke Weng. Depositing organization: Whitehead Institute for Biomedical Research.
Backbone
  Vector backbone: pEarleyGate100
  Backbone manufacturer: Keith Earley and Craig Pikaard
  Backbone size (bp): 11648
  Modifications to backbone: p35S:CAS9 in pEarleyGate 100 3xFLAG::NLS::humanized CAS9::NLS (from pX330-U6-Chimeric_BB-CBh-hSpCas9 (Addgene 42230)) was PCR amplified using pX330 as template, and cloned into Xho1 and Xba1 digested pEARLEYGATE100 by Gibson assembly. Hind III and SbfI sites can be used for cloning in the AtU6-26 sgRNA fragment.
  Vector type: Plant Expression, CRISPR
  Promoter: p35S
Growth in bacteria
  Bacterial resistance: Kanamycin, 50 μg/mL
  Growth temperature: 37°C
  Growth strain: NEB Stable
  Copy number: Unknown
Gene/Insert
  Cloning method: Gibson Cloning
Terms and licenses: Academic/Nonprofit Terms; Industry Terms: Not Available to Industry
How to cite: pJKW0458 was a gift from Jing-Ke Weng (Addgene plasmid # 107587 ; http://n2t.net/addgene:107587 ; RRID:Addgene_107587)
