[The description below was written by a language model from this plasmid's Addgene catalogue record and pLannotate feature annotations shown in this document.]
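Description:
pJKW0458 is a plant-expression CRISPR binary vector built on the pEarleyGate100 backbone, designed for Agrobacterium-mediated T-DNA delivery of Cas9 into plants. The sequenced plasmid is about 14.2 kb. Outside the T-DNA it carries a ColE1/pBR322-type origin with the bom mobilisation region for propagation in E. coli. It also has the pVS1 replication module (oriV, RepA and the StaA stability protein), which supports maintenance in Agrobacterium. Bacterial selection is by a kanamycin resistance gene.

Between the nopaline-type left and right border repeats lie two cassettes. The first is a plant selection marker, the bar gene encoding phosphinothricin acetyltransferase. It is driven by the mannopine synthase promoter and closed by the mannopine synthase terminator, and it confers tolerance to glufosinate/phosphinothricin herbicides. The second is the payload, a human-codon-optimised Streptococcus pyogenes Cas9 under the constitutive CaMV 35S promoter and followed by the octopine synthase terminator. According to the record, the coding region was amplified from pX330 as a 3xFLAG–NLS–Cas9–NLS fusion and inserted by Gibson assembly into XhoI/XbaI-cut backbone. The feature table annotates the Cas9 open reading frame (split into N- and C-terminal annotations) and the C-terminal nucleoplasmin NLS, but it does not separately call the FLAG tag or the N-terminal NLS. A residual MCS and lacZα fragment sit near the right border.

The plasmid is catalogued as an empty backbone because it contains no guide RNA. HindIII and SbfI sites are intended for inserting an AtU6-26-driven sgRNA fragment, which would give a single T-DNA for plant genome editing.
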