Features (pLannotate 1.2.2; 21 found; start..end, strand, type, name):
      1..25      +  misc_feature   LB T-DNA repeat: left border repeat from nopaline C58 T-DNA
    111..363     -  terminator     MAS terminator: mannopine synthase terminator
    376..924     -  CDS            bar: PAT_STRHY - Experimental evidence at protein level: Swiss-Prot protein existence level 1. Inactivates phosphinothricin (PPT) by transfer of an acetyl group from acetyl CoA. Can also acetylate demethylphosphinothricin but not PTT or glutamate. This enzyme is an effector of phosphinothricin tripeptide (PTT or bialaphos) resistance. From Streptomyces hygroscopicus. Introduced by genetic manipulation and expressed in glufosinate-tolerant maize by Dekalb Genetics.
    930..1310    -  promoter       MAS promoter: mannopine synthase promoter (Velten et al., 1984)
   1310..2122    +  CDS            IBMP_CAMVB (fragment): Experimental evidence at protein level: Swiss-Prot protein existence level 1. Enhances the ribosomal termination-reinitiation event leading to the translation of major open reading frames on the polycistronic viral RNAs. From Cauliflower mosaic virus (strain Bari 1) (CaMV).
   2306..2651    +  promoter       CaMV 35S promoter: strong constitutive promoter from cauliflower mosaic virus
   2780..4381    +  CDS            Cas9(N): N-terminal portion of Streptococcus pyogenes Cas9 (Zetsche et al., 2015)
   4382..6880    +  CDS            Cas9(C): C-terminal portion of Streptococcus pyogenes Cas9 (Zetsche et al., 2015)
   6881..6928    +  CDS            nucleoplasmin NLS: bipartite nuclear localization signal from nucleoplasmin
   6973..7680    +  terminator     OCS terminator: octopine synthase terminator
   7681..7701    +  misc_feature   MCS (fragment): pUC18/19 multiple cloning site
   7704..7858    +  CDS            lacZα (fragment): LacZα fragment of β-galactosidase; lacZ fragment
   7924..7948    +  misc_feature   RB T-DNA repeat: right border repeat from nopaline C58 T-DNA
   8288..8689    +  CDS            Y4CG_SINFN (fragment): Protein inferred from homology: Swiss-Prot protein existence level 3. From Sinorhizobium fredii (strain NBRC 101917 / NGR234).
   9249..9878    +  CDS            pVS1 StaA: stability protein from the Pseudomonas plasmid pVS1 (Heeb et al., 2000)
  10307..11380   +  CDS            pVS1 RepA: replication protein from the Pseudomonas plasmid pVS1 (Heeb et al., 2000)
  11446..11640   +  rep_origin     pVS1 oriV: origin of replication for the Pseudomonas plasmid pVS1 (Heeb et al., 2000)
  11843..11882   +  CDS            rop (fragment): Rop protein, which maintains plasmids at low copy number; rop
  11984..12124   +  misc_feature   bom: basis of mobility region from pBR322
  12310..12898   -  rep_origin     ori: high-copy-number ColE1/pMB1/pBR322/pUC origin of replication
  12985..13779   -  CDS            KanR: aminoglycoside phosphotransferase; aphA-3; confers resistance to kanamycin
>Addgene plasmid #107587 | pJKW0458 | addgene full sequence | sequence record 208234 | Addgene NGS Result
TGGCAGGATATATTGTGGTGTAAACAAATTGACGCTTAGACAACTTAATAACACATTGCGGACGTTTTTA
ATGTACTGAATTAACGCCGAATTAATTCGAGCTCGGATCTGATAATTTATTTGAAAATTCATAAGAAAAG
CAAACGTTACATGAATTGATGAAACAATACAAAGACAGATAAAGCCACGCACATTTAGGATATTGGCCGA
GATTACTGAATATTGAGTAAGATCACGGAATTTCTGACAGGAGCATGTCTTCAATTCAGCCCAAATGGCA
GTTGAAATACTCAAACCGCCCCATATGCAGGAGCGGATCATTCATTGTTTGTTTGGTTGCCTTTGCCAAC
ATGGGAGTCCAAGATTCTGCAGTCAAATCTCGGTGACGGGCAGGACCGGACGGGGCGGTACCGGCAGGCT
GAAGTCCAGCTGCCAGAAACCCACGTCATGCCAGTTCCCGTGCTTGAAGCCGGCCGCCCGCAGCATGCCG
CGGGGGGCATATCCGAGCGCCTCGTGCATGCGCACGCTCGGGTCGTTGGGCAGCCCGATGACAGCGACCA
CGCTCTTGAAGCCCTGTGCCTCCAGGGACTTCAGCAGGTGGGTGTAGAGCGTGGAGCCCAGTCCCGTCCG
CTGGTGGCGGGGGGAGACGTACACGGTCGACTCGGCCGTCCAGTCGTAGGCGTTGCGTGCCTTCCAGGGG
CCCGCGTAGGCGATGCCGGCGACCTCGCCGTCCACCTCGGCGACGAGCCAGGGATAGCGCTCCCGCAGAC
GGACGAGGTCGTCCGTCCACTCCTGCGGTTCCTGCGGCTCGGTACGGAAGTTGACCGTGCTTGTCTCGAT
GTAGTGGTTGACGATGGTGCAGACCGCCGGCATGTCCGCCTCGGTGGCACGGCGGATGTCGGCCGGGCGT
CGTTCTGGGCTCATCGATTCGATTTGGTGTATCGAGATTGGTTATGAAATTCAGATGCTAGTGTAATGTA
TTGGTAATTTGGGAAGATATAATAGGAAGCAAGGCTATTTATCCATTTCTGAAAAGGCGAAATGGCGTCA
CCGCGAGCGTCACGCGCATTCCGTTCTTGCTGTAAAGCGTTGTTTGGTACACTTTTGACTAGCGAGGCTT
GGCGTGTCAGCGTATCTATTCAAAAGTCGTTAATGGCTGCGGATCAAGAAAAAGTTGGAATAGAAACAGA
ATACCCGCGAAATTCAGGCCCGGTTGCCATGTCCTACACGCCGAAATAAACGACCAAATTAGTAGAAAAA
TAAAAACTGACTCGGATACTTACGTCACGTCTTGCGCACTGATTTGAAAAATCTCAGAATTCCAATCCCA
CAAAAATCTGAGCTTAACAGCACAGTTGCTCCTCTCAGAGCAGAATCGGGTATTCAACACCCTCATATCA
ACTACTACGTTGTGTATAACGGTCCACATGCCGGTATATACGATGACTGGGGTTGTACAAAGGCGGCAAC
AAACGGCGTTCCCGGAGTTGCACACAAGAAATTTGCCACTATTACAGAGGCAAGAGCAGCAGCTGACGCG
TACACAACAAGTCAGCAAACAGACAGGTTGAACTTCATCCCCAAAGGAGAAGCTCAACTCAAGCCCAAGA
GCTTTGCTAAGGCCCTAACAAGCCCACCAAAGCAAAAAGCCCACTGGCTCACGCTAGGAACCAAAAGGCC
CAGCAGTGATCCAGCCCCAAAAGAGATCTCCTTTGCCCCGGAGATTACAATGGACGATTTCCTCTATCTT
TACGATCTAGGAAGGAAGTTCGAAGGTGAAGGTGACGACACTATGTTCACCACTGATAATGAGAAGGTTA
GCCTCTTCAATTTCAGAAAGAATGCTGACCCACAGATGGTTAGAGAGGCCTACGCAGCAGGTCTCATCAA
GACGATCTACCCGAGTAACAATCTCCAGGAGATCAAATACCTTCCCAAGAAGGTTAAAGATGCAGTCAAA
AGATTCAGGACTAATTGCATCAAGAACACAGAGAAAGACATATTTCTCAAGATCAGAAGTACTATTCCAG
TATGGACGATTCAAGGCTTGCTTCATAAACCAAGGCAAGTAATAGAGATTGGAGTCTCTAAAAAGGTAGT
TCCTACTGAATCTAAGGCCATGCATGGAGTCTAAGATTCAAATCGAGGATCTAACAGAACTCGCCGTGAA
GACTGGCGAACAGTTCATACAGAGTCTTTTACGACTCAATGACAAGAAGAAAATCTTCGTCAACATGGTG
GAGCACGACACTCTGGTCTACTCCAAAAATGTCAAAGATACAGTCTCAGAAGACCAAAGGGCTATTGAGA
CTTTTCAACAAAGGATAATTTCGGGAAACCTCCTCGGATTCCATTGCCCAGCTATCTGTCACTTCATCGA
AAGGACAGTAGAAAAGGAAGGTGGCTCCTACAAATGCCATCATTGCGATAAAGGAAAGGCTATCATTCAA
GATCTCTCTGCCGACAGTGGTCCCAAAGATGGACCCCCACCCACGAGGAGCATCGTGGAAAAAGAAGACG
TTCCAACCACGTCTTCAAAGCAAGTGGATTGATGTGACATCTCCACTGACGTAAGGGATGACGCACAATC
CCACTATCCTTCGCAAGACCCTTCCTCTATATAAGGAAGTTCATTTCATTTGGAGAGGACACGCTCGAGA
TGGACTATAAGGACCACGACGGAGACTACAAGGATCATGATATTGATTACAAAGACGATGACGATAAGAT
GGCCCCAAAGAAGAAGCGGAAGGTCGGTATCCACGGAGTCCCAGCAGCCGACAAGAAGTACAGCATCGGC
CTGGACATCGGCACCAACTCTGTGGGCTGGGCCGTGATCACCGACGAGTACAAGGTGCCCAGCAAGAAAT
TCAAGGTGCTGGGCAACACCGACCGGCACAGCATCAAGAAGAACCTGATCGGAGCCCTGCTGTTCGACAG
CGGCGAAACAGCCGAGGCCACCCGGCTGAAGAGAACCGCCAGAAGAAGATACACCAGACGGAAGAACCGG
ATCTGCTATCTGCAAGAGATCTTCAGCAACGAGATGGCCAAGGTGGACGACAGCTTCTTCCACAGACTGG
AAGAGTCCTTCCTGGTGGAAGAGGATAAGAAGCACGAGCGGCACCCCATCTTCGGCAACATCGTGGACGA
GGTGGCCTACCACGAGAAGTACCCCACCATCTACCACCTGAGAAAGAAACTGGTGGACAGCACCGACAAG
GCCGACCTGCGGCTGATCTATCTGGCCCTGGCCCACATGATCAAGTTCCGGGGCCACTTCCTGATCGAGG
GCGACCTGAACCCCGACAACAGCGACGTGGACAAGCTGTTCATCCAGCTGGTGCAGACCTACAACCAGCT
GTTCGAGGAAAACCCCATCAACGCCAGCGGCGTGGACGCCAAGGCCATCCTGTCTGCCAGACTGAGCAAG
AGCAGACGGCTGGAAAATCTGATCGCCCAGCTGCCCGGCGAGAAGAAGAATGGCCTGTTCGGAAACCTGA
TTGCCCTGAGCCTGGGCCTGACCCCCAACTTCAAGAGCAACTTCGACCTGGCCGAGGATGCCAAACTGCA
GCTGAGCAAGGACACCTACGACGACGACCTGGACAACCTGCTGGCCCAGATCGGCGACCAGTACGCCGAC
CTGTTTCTGGCCGCCAAGAACCTGTCCGACGCCATCCTGCTGAGCGACATCCTGAGAGTGAACACCGAGA
TCACCAAGGCCCCCCTGAGCGCCTCTATGATCAAGAGATACGACGAGCACCACCAGGACCTGACCCTGCT
GAAAGCTCTCGTGCGGCAGCAGCTGCCTGAGAAGTACAAAGAGATTTTCTTCGACCAGAGCAAGAACGGC
TACGCCGGCTACATTGACGGCGGAGCCAGCCAGGAAGAGTTCTACAAGTTCATCAAGCCCATCCTGGAAA
AGATGGACGGCACCGAGGAACTGCTCGTGAAGCTGAACAGAGAGGACCTGCTGCGGAAGCAGCGGACCTT
CGACAACGGCAGCATCCCCCACCAGATCCACCTGGGAGAGCTGCACGCCATTCTGCGGCGGCAGGAAGAT
TTTTACCCATTCCTGAAGGACAACCGGGAAAAGATCGAGAAGATCCTGACCTTCCGCATCCCCTACTACG
TGGGCCCTCTGGCCAGGGGAAACAGCAGATTCGCCTGGATGACCAGAAAGAGCGAGGAAACCATCACCCC
CTGGAACTTCGAGGAAGTGGTGGACAAGGGCGCTTCCGCCCAGAGCTTCATCGAGCGGATGACCAACTTC
GATAAGAACCTGCCCAACGAGAAGGTGCTGCCCAAGCACAGCCTGCTGTACGAGTACTTCACCGTGTATA
ACGAGCTGACCAAAGTGAAATACGTGACCGAGGGAATGAGAAAGCCCGCCTTCCTGAGCGGCGAGCAGAA
AAAGGCCATCGTGGACCTGCTGTTCAAGACCAACCGGAAAGTGACCGTGAAGCAGCTGAAAGAGGACTAC
TTCAAGAAAATCGAGTGCTTCGACTCCGTGGAAATCTCCGGCGTGGAAGATCGGTTCAACGCCTCCCTGG
GCACATACCACGATCTGCTGAAAATTATCAAGGACAAGGACTTCCTGGACAATGAGGAAAACGAGGACAT
TCTGGAAGATATCGTGCTGACCCTGACACTGTTTGAGGACAGAGAGATGATCGAGGAACGGCTGAAAACC
TATGCCCACCTGTTCGACGACAAAGTGATGAAGCAGCTGAAGCGGCGGAGATACACCGGCTGGGGCAGGC
TGAGCCGGAAGCTGATCAACGGCATCCGGGACAAGCAGTCCGGCAAGACAATCCTGGATTTCCTGAAGTC
CGACGGCTTCGCCAACAGAAACTTCATGCAGCTGATCCACGACGACAGCCTGACCTTTAAAGAGGACATC
CAGAAAGCCCAGGTGTCCGGCCAGGGCGATAGCCTGCACGAGCACATTGCCAATCTGGCCGGCAGCCCCG
CCATTAAGAAGGGCATCCTGCAGACAGTGAAGGTGGTGGACGAGCTCGTGAAAGTGATGGGCCGGCACAA
GCCCGAGAACATCGTGATCGAAATGGCCAGAGAGAACCAGACCACCCAGAAGGGACAGAAGAACAGCCGC
GAGAGAATGAAGCGGATCGAAGAGGGCATCAAAGAGCTGGGCAGCCAGATCCTGAAAGAACACCCCGTGG
AAAACACCCAGCTGCAGAACGAGAAGCTGTACCTGTACTACCTGCAGAATGGGCGGGATATGTACGTGGA
CCAGGAACTGGACATCAACCGGCTGTCCGACTACGATGTGGACCATATCGTGCCTCAGAGCTTTCTGAAG
GACGACTCCATCGACAACAAGGTGCTGACCAGAAGCGACAAGAACCGGGGCAAGAGCGACAACGTGCCCT
CCGAAGAGGTCGTGAAGAAGATGAAGAACTACTGGCGGCAGCTGCTGAACGCCAAGCTGATTACCCAGAG
AAAGTTCGACAATCTGACCAAGGCCGAGAGAGGCGGCCTGAGCGAACTGGATAAGGCCGGCTTCATCAAG
AGACAGCTGGTGGAAACCCGGCAGATCACAAAGCACGTGGCACAGATCCTGGACTCCCGGATGAACACTA
AGTACGACGAGAATGACAAGCTGATCCGGGAAGTGAAAGTGATCACCCTGAAGTCCAAGCTGGTGTCCGA
TTTCCGGAAGGATTTCCAGTTTTACAAAGTGCGCGAGATCAACAACTACCACCACGCCCACGACGCCTAC
CTGAACGCCGTCGTGGGAACCGCCCTGATCAAAAAGTACCCTAAGCTGGAAAGCGAGTTCGTGTACGGCG
ACTACAAGGTGTACGACGTGCGGAAGATGATCGCCAAGAGCGAGCAGGAAATCGGCAAGGCTACCGCCAA
GTACTTCTTCTACAGCAACATCATGAACTTTTTCAAGACCGAGATTACCCTGGCCAACGGCGAGATCCGG
AAGCGGCCTCTGATCGAGACAAACGGCGAAACCGGGGAGATCGTGTGGGATAAGGGCCGGGATTTTGCCA
CCGTGCGGAAAGTGCTGAGCATGCCCCAAGTGAATATCGTGAAAAAGACCGAGGTGCAGACAGGCGGCTT
CAGCAAAGAGTCTATCCTGCCCAAGAGGAACAGCGATAAGCTGATCGCCAGAAAGAAGGACTGGGACCCT
AAGAAGTACGGCGGCTTCGACAGCCCCACCGTGGCCTATTCTGTGCTGGTGGTGGCCAAAGTGGAAAAGG
GCAAGTCCAAGAAACTGAAGAGTGTGAAAGAGCTGCTGGGGATCACCATCATGGAAAGAAGCAGCTTCGA
GAAGAATCCCATCGACTTTCTGGAAGCCAAGGGCTACAAAGAAGTGAAAAAGGACCTGATCATCAAGCTG
CCTAAGTACTCCCTGTTCGAGCTGGAAAACGGCCGGAAGAGAATGCTGGCCTCTGCCGGCGAACTGCAGA
AGGGAAACGAACTGGCCCTGCCCTCCAAATATGTGAACTTCCTGTACCTGGCCAGCCACTATGAGAAGCT
GAAGGGCTCCCCCGAGGATAATGAGCAGAAACAGCTGTTTGTGGAACAGCACAAGCACTACCTGGACGAG
ATCATCGAGCAGATCAGCGAGTTCTCCAAGAGAGTGATCCTGGCCGACGCTAATCTGGACAAAGTGCTGT
CCGCCTACAACAAGCACCGGGATAAGCCCATCAGAGAGCAGGCCGAGAATATCATCCACCTGTTTACCCT
GACCAATCTGGGAGCCCCTGCCGCCTTCAAGTACTTTGACACCACCATCGACCGGAAGAGGTACACCAGC
ACCAAAGAGGTGCTGGACGCCACCCTGATCCACCAGAGCATCACCGGCCTGTACGAGACACGGATCGACC
TGTCTCAGCTGGGAGGCGACAAAAGGCCGGCGGCCACGAAAAAGGCCGGCCAGGCAAAAAAGAAAAAGTA
ATCTAGAGAGTTAATTAAGACCCGGGACTAGTCCCTAGAGTCCTGCTTTAATGAGATATGCGAGACGCCT
ATGATCGCATGATATTTGCTTTCAATTCTGTTGTGCACGTTGTAAAAAACCTGAGCATGTGTAGCTCAGA
TCCTTACCGCCGGTTTCGGTTCATTCTAATGAATATATCACCCGTTACTATCGTATTTTTATGAATAATA
TTCTCCGTTCAATTTACTGATTGTACCCTACTACTTATATGTACAATATTAAAATGAAAACAATATATTG
TGCTGAATAGGTTTATAGCGACATCTATGATAGAGCGCCACAATAACAAACAATTGCGTTTTATTATTAC
AAATCCAATTTTAAAAAAAGCGGCAGAACCGGTCAAACCTAAAAGACTGATTACATAAATCTTATTCAAA
TTTCAAAAGTGCCCCAGGGGCTAGTATCTACGACACACCGAGCGGCGAACTAATAACGCTCACTGAAGGG
AACTCCGGTTCCCCGCCGGCGCGCATGGGTGAGATTCCTTGAAGTTGAGTATTGGCCGTCCGCTCTACCG
AAAGTTACGGGCACCATTCAACCCGGTCCAGCACGGCGGCCGGGTAACCGACTTGCTGCCCCGAGAATTA
TGCAGCATTTTTTTGGTGTATGTGGGCCCCAAATGAAGTGCAGGTCAAACCTTGACAGTGACGACAAATC
GTTGGGCGGGTCCAGGGCGAATTTTGCGACAACATGTCGAGGCTCAGCAGGACCTGCAGGCATGCAAGCT
TGGCACTGGCCGTCGTTTTACAACGTCGTGACTGGGAAAACCCTGGCGTTACCCAACTTAATCGCCTTGC
AGCACATCCCCCTTTCGCCAGCTGGCGTAATAGCGAAGAGGCCCGCACCGATCGCCCTTCCCAACAGTTG
CGCAGCCTGAATGGCGAATGCTAGAGCAGCTTGAGCTTGGATCAGATTGTCGTTTCCCGCCTTCAGTTTA
AACTATCAGTGTTTGACAGGATATATTGGCGGGTAAACCTAAGAGAAAAGAGCGTTTATTAGAATAATCG
GATATTTAAAAGGGCGTGAAAAGGTTTATCCGTTCGTCCATTTGTATGTGCATGCCAACCACAGGGTTCC
CCTCGGGATCAAAGTACTTTGATCCAACCCCTCCGCTGCTATAGTGCAGTCGGCTTCTGACGTTCAGTGC
AGCCGTCTTCTGAAAACGACATGTCGCACAAGTCCTAAGTTACGCGACAGGCTGCCGCCCTGCCCTTTTC
CTGGCGTTTTCTTGTCGCGTGTTTTAGTCGCATAAAGTAGAATACTTGCGACTAGAACCGGAGACATTAC
GCCATGAACAAGAGCGCCGCCGCTGGCCTGCTGGGCTATGCCCGCGTCAGCACCGACGACCAGGACTTGA
CCAACCAACGGGCCGAACTGCACGCGGCCGGCTGCACCAAGCTGTTTTCCGAGAAGATCACCGGCACCAG
GCGCGACCGCCCGGAGCTGGCCAGGATGCTTGACCACCTACGCCCTGGCGACGTTGTGACAGTGACCAGG
CTAGACCGCCTGGCCCGCAGCACCCGCGACCTACTGGACATTGCCGAGCGCATCCAGGAGGCCGGCGCGG
GCCTGCGTAGCCTGGCAGAGCCGTGGGCCGACACCACCACGCCGGCCGGCCGCATGGTGTTGACCGTGTT
CGCCGGCATTGCCGAGTTCGAGCGTTCCCTAATCATCGACCGCACCCGGAGCGGGCGCGAGGCCGCCAAG
GCCCGAGGCGTGAAGTTTGGCCCCCGCCCTACCCTCACCCCGGCACAGATCGCGCACGCCCGCGAGCTGA
TCGACCAGGAAGGCCGCACCGTGAAAGAGGCGGCTGCACTGCTTGGCGTGCATCGCTCGACCCTGTACCG
CGCACTTGAGCGCAGCGAGGAAGTGACGCCCACCGAGGCCAGGCGGCGCGGTGCCTTCCGTGAGGACGCA
TTGACCGAGGCCGACGCCCTGGCGGCCGCCGAGAATGAACGCCAAGAGGAACAAGCATGAAACCGCACCA
GGACGGCCAGGACGAACCGTTTTTCATTACCGAAGAGATCGAGGCGGAGATGATCGCGGCCGGGTACGTG
TTCGAGCCGCCCGCGCACGTCTCAACCGTGCGGCTGCATGAAATCCTGGCCGGTTTGTCTGATGCCAAGC
TGGCGGCCTGGCCGGCCAGCTTGGCCGCTGAAGAAACCGAGCGCCGCCGTCTAAAAAGGTGATGTGTATT
TGAGTAAAACAGCTTGCGTCATGCGGTCGCTGCGTATATGATGCGATGAGTAAATAAACAAATACGCAAG
GGGAACGCATGAAGGTTATCGCTGTACTTAACCAGAAAGGCGGGTCAGGCAAGACGACCATCGCAACCCA
TCTAGCCCGCGCCCTGCAACTCGCCGGGGCCGATGTTCTGTTAGTCGATTCCGATCCCCAGGGCAGTGCC
CGCGATTGGGCGGCCGTGCGGGAAGATCAACCGCTAACCGTTGTCGGCATCGACCGCCCGACGATTGACC
GCGACGTGAAGGCCATCGGCCGGCGCGACTTCGTAGTGATCGACGGAGCGCCCCAGGCGGCGGACTTGGC
TGTGTCCGCGATCAAGGCAGCCGACTTCGTGCTGATTCCGGTGCAGCCAAGCCCTTACGACATATGGGCC
ACCGCCGACCTGGTGGAGCTGGTTAAGCAGCGCATTGAGGTCACGGATGGAAGGCTACAAGCGGCCTTTG
TCGTGTCGCGGGCGATCAAAGGCACGCGCATCGGCGGTGAGGTTGCCGAGGCGCTGGCCGGGTACGAGCT
GCCCATTCTTGAGTCCCGTATCACGCAGCGCGTGAGCTACCCAGGCACTGCCGCCGCCGGCACAACCGTT
CTTGAATCAGAACCCGAGGGCGACGCTGCCCGCGAGGTCCAGGCGCTGGCCGCTGAAATTAAATCAAAAC
TCATTTGAGTTAATGAGGTAAAGAGAAAATGAGCAAAAGCACAAACACGCTAAGTGCCGGCCGTCCGAGC
GCACGCAGCAGCAAGGCTGCAACGTTGGCCAGCCTGGCAGACACGCCAGCCATGAAGCGGGTCAACTTTC
AGTTGCCGGCGGAGGATCACACCAAGCTGAAGATGTACGCGGTACGCCAAGGCAAGACCATTACCGAGCT
GCTATCTGAATACATCGCGCAGCTACCAGAGTAAATGAGCAAATGAATAAATGAGTAGATGAATTTTAGC
GGCTAAAGGAGGCGGCATGGAAAATCAAGAACAACCAGGCACCGACGCCGTGGAATGCCCCATGTGTGGA
GGAACGGGCGGTTGGCCAGGCGTAAGCGGCTGGGTTGCCTGCCGGCCCTGCAATGGCACTGGAACCCCCA
AGCCCGAGGAATCGGCGTGAGCGGTCGCAAACCATCCGGCCCGGTACAAATCGGCGCGGCGCTGGGTGAT
GACCTGGTGGAGAAGTTGAAGGCCGCGCAGGCCGCCCAGCGGCAACGCATCGAGGCAGAAGCACGCCCCG
GTGAATCGTGGCAAGCGGCCGCTGATCGAATCCGCAAAGAATCCCGGCAACCGCCGGCAGCCGGTGCGCC
GTCGATTAGGAAGCCGCCCAAGGGCGACGAGCAACCAGATTTTTTCGTTCCGATGCTCTATGACGTGGGC
ACCCGCGATAGTCGCAGCATCATGGACGTGGCCGTTTTCCGTCTGTCGAAGCGTGACCGACGAGCTGGCG
AGGTGATCCGCTACGAGCTTCCAGACGGGCACGTAGAGGTTTCCGCAGGGCCGGCCGGCATGGCCAGTGT
GTGGGATTACGACCTGGTACTGATGGCGGTTTCCCATCTAACCGAATCCATGAACCGATACCGGGAAGGG
AAGGGAGACAAGCCCGGCCGCGTGTTCCGTCCACACGTTGCGGACGTACTCAAGTTCTGCCGGCGAGCCG
ATGGCGGAAAGCAGAAAGACGACCTGGTAGAAACCTGCATTCGGTTAAACACCACGCACGTTGCCATGCA
GCGTACGAAGAAGGCCAAGAACGGCCGCCTGGTGACGGTATCCGAGGGTGAAGCCTTGATTAGCCGCTAC
AAGATCGTAAAGAGCGAAACCGGGCGGCCGGAGTACATCGAGATCGAGCTAGCTGATTGGATGTACCGCG
AGATCACAGAAGGCAAGAACCCGGACGTGCTGACGGTTCACCCCGATTACTTTTTGATCGATCCCGGCAT
CGGCCGTTTTCTCTACCGCCTGGCACGCCGCGCCGCAGGCAAGGCAGAAGCCAGATGGTTGTTCAAGACG
ATCTACGAACGCAGTGGCAGCGCCGGAGAGTTCAAGAAGTTCTGTTTCACCGTGCGCAAGCTGATCGGGT
CAAATGACCTGCCGGAGTACGATTTGAAGGAGGAGGCGGGGCAGGCTGGCCCGATCCTAGTCATGCGCTA
CCGCAACCTGATCGAGGGCGAAGCATCCGCCGGTTCCTAATGTACGGAGCAGATGCTAGGGCAAATTGCC
CTAGCAGGGGAAAAAGGTCGAAAAGGTCTCTTTCCTGTGGATAGCACGTACATTGGGAACCCAAAGCCGT
ACATTGGGAACCGGAACCCGTACATTGGGAACCCAAAGCCGTACATTGGGAACCGGTCACACATGTAAGT
GACTGATATAAAAGAGAAAAAAGGCGATTTTTCCGCCTAAAACTCTTTAAAACTTATTAAAACTCTTAAA
ACCCGCCTGGCCTGTGCATAACTGTCTGGCCAGCGCACAGCCGAAGAGCTGCAAAAAGCGCCTACCCTTC
GGTCGCTGCGCTCCCTACGCCCCGCCGCTTCGCGTCGGCCTATCGCGGCCGCTGGCCGCTCAAAAATGGC
TGGCCTACGGCCAGGCAATCTACCAGGGCGCGGACAAGCCGCGCCGTCGCCACTCGACCGCCGGCGCCCA
CATCAAGGCACCCTGCCTCGCGCGTTTCGGTGATGACGGTGAAAACCTCTGACACATGCAGCTCCCGGAG
ACGGTCACAGCTTGTCTGTAAGCGGATGCCGGGAGCAGACAAGCCCGTCAGGGCGCGTCAGCGGGTGTTG
GCGGGTGTCGGGGCGCAGCCATGACCCAGTCACGTAGCGATAGCGGAGTGTATACTGGCTTAACTATGCG
GCATCAGAGCAGATTGTACTGAGAGTGCACCATATGCGGTGTGAAATACCGCACAGATGCGTAAGGAGAA
AATACCGCATCAGGCGCTCTTCCGCTTCCTCGCTCACTGACTCGCTGCGCTCGGTCGTTCGGCTGCGGCG
AGCGGTATCAGCTCACTCAAAGGCGGTAATACGGTTATCCACAGAATCAGGGGATAACGCAGGAAAGAAC
ATGTGAGCAAAAGGCCAGCAAAAGGCCAGGAACCGTAAAAAGGCCGCGTTGCTGGCGTTTTTCCATAGGC
TCCGCCCCCCTGACGAGCATCACAAAAATCGACGCTCAAGTCAGAGGTGGCGAAACCCGACAGGACTATA
AAGATACCAGGCGTTTCCCCCTGGAAGCTCCCTCGTGCGCTCTCCTGTTCCGACCCTGCCGCTTACCGGA
TACCTGTCCGCCTTTCTCCCTTCGGGAAGCGTGGCGCTTTCTCATAGCTCACGCTGTAGGTATCTCAGTT
CGGTGTAGGTCGTTCGCTCCAAGCTGGGCTGTGTGCACGAACCCCCCGTTCAGCCCGACCGCTGCGCCTT
ATCCGGTAACTATCGTCTTGAGTCCAACCCGGTAAGACACGACTTATCGCCACTGGCAGCAGCCACTGGT
AACAGGATTAGCAGAGCGAGGTATGTAGGCGGTGCTACAGAGTTCTTGAAGTGGTGGCCTAACTACGGCT
ACACTAGAAGGACAGTATTTGGTATCTGCGCTCTGCTGAAGCCAGTTACCTTCGGAAAAAGAGTTGGTAG
CTCTTGATCCGGCAAACAAACCACCGCTGGTAGCGGTGGTTTTTTTGTTTGCAAGCAGCAGATTACGCGC
AGAAAAAAAGGATCTCAAGAAGATCCTTTGATCTTTTCTACGGGGTCTGACGCTCAGTGGAACGAAAACT
CACGTTAAGGGATTTTGGTCATGCATTCTAGGTACTAAAACAATTCATCCAGTAAAATATAATATTTTAT
TTTCTCCCAATCAGGCTTGATCCCCAGTAAGTCAAAAAATAGCTCGACATACTGTTCTTCCCCGATATCC
TCCCTGATCGACCGGACGCAGAAGGCAATGTCATACCACTTGTCCGCCCTGCCGCTTCTCCCAAGATCAA
TAAAGCCACTTACTTTGCCATCTTTCACAAAGATGTTGCTGTCTCCCAGGTCGCCGTGGGAAAAGACAAG
TTCCTCTTCGGGCTTTTCCGTCTTTAAAAAATCATACAGCTCGCGCGGATCTTTAAATGGAGTGTCTTCT
TCCCAGTTTTCGCAATCCACATCGGCCAGATCGTTATTCAGTAAGTAATCCAATTCGGCTAAGCGGCTGT
CTAAGCTATTCGTATAGGGACAATCCGATATGTCGATGGAGTGAAAGAGCCTGATGCACTCCGCATACAG
CTCGATAATCTTTTCAGGGCTTTGTTCATCTTCATACTCTTCCGAGCAAAGGACGCCATCGGCCTCACTC
ATGAGCAGATTGCTCCAGCCATCATGCCGTTCAAAGTGCAGGACCTTTGGAACAGGCAGCTTTCCTTCCA
GCCATAGCATCATGTCCTTTTCCCGTTCCACATCATAGGTGGTCCCTTTATACCGGCTGTCCGTCATTTT
TAAATATAGGTTTTCATTTTCTCCCACCAGCTTATATACCTTAGCAGGAGACATTCCTTCCGTATCTTTT
ACGCAGCGGTATTTTTCGATCAGTTTTTTCAATTCCGGTGATATTCTCATTTTAGCCATTTATTATTTCC
TTCCTCTTTTCTACAGTATTTAAAGATACCCCAAGAAGCTAATTATAACAAGACGAACTCCAATTCACTG
TTCCTTGCATTCTAAAACCTTAAATACCAGAAAACAGCTTTTTCAAAGTTGTTTTCAAAGTTGGCGTATA
ACATAGTATCGACGGAGCCGATTTTGAAACCGCGGTGATCACAGGCAGCAACGCTCTGTCATCGTTACAA
TCAACATGCTACCCTCCGCGAGATCATCCGTGTTTCAAACCCGGCAGCTTAGTTGCCGTTCTTCCGAATA
GCATCGGTAACATGAGCAAAGTCTGCCGCCTTACAACGGCTCTCCCGCTGACGCCGTCCCGGACTGATGG
GCTGCCTGTATCGAGTGGTGATTTTGTGCCGAGCTGCCGGTCGGGGAGCTGTTGGCTGGCTGG
